Addgene plasmid #249560: Suntag_PRDM9_FWA_g4
Purpose: dCas9_Suntag_PRDM9 targeting FWA promoter
Depositing lab: Jake Harris. Depositing organization: University of Cambridge. Publication: CRISPR targeting of H3K4me3 activates gene expression and unlocks centromere-proximal crossover recombination in Arabidopsis. Binenbaum J, Adamkova V, Fryer H, Xu L, Gorringe N, Wlodzimierz P, Burns R, Papikian A, Jacobsen SE, Henderson IR, Harris CJ. Nat Commun. 2025 Oct 31;16(1):9587. doi: 10.1038/s41467-025-65167-3. PubMed 41173880.
Backbone
  Vector backbone: pEG302
  Backbone size w/o insert (bp): 25325
  Total vector size (bp): 26249
  Vector type: Plant Expression, Synthetic Biology
  Selectable markers: Hygromycin
Growth in bacteria
  Bacterial resistance: Kanamycin, 50 μg/mL
  Growth temperature: 37°C
  Growth strain: EPI300
  Copy number: Unknown
Gene/Insert
  Gene/Insert name: PRDM9
  Species: M. musculus (mouse)
  Insert size (bp): 924
  Entrez Gene: Prdm9 (a.k.a. Dsbc1, G1-419-29, Meisetz, PRDM9-B, Rcr1, repro7)
  Promoter: UBQ10
  Tag / fusion protein: sfGFP (N terminal on insert); HA (C terminal on insert)
  Cloning method: Other
  Sequencing primers: 5′ GAGGTCGGACCGGTCGTACGTATC
Terms and licenses: Academic/Nonprofit Terms; Industry Terms: Not Available to Industry
How to cite: Suntag_PRDM9_FWA_g4 was a gift from Jake Harris (Addgene plasmid # 249560 ; http://n2t.net/addgene:249560 ; RRID:Addgene_249560)
