[The description below was written by a language model from this plasmid's Addgene catalogue record and pLannotate feature annotations shown in this document.]
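Description:
Suntag_PRDM9_FWA_g4 is a large (about 26 kb) Agrobacterium-type binary T-DNA plasmid built on the pEG302 backbone for plant expression. It delivers a SunTag-based epigenome editing system aimed at the FWA promoter. The backbone carries a ColE1/pBR322-type origin with a bom site for propagation in E. coli, and the pVS1 oriV with RepA and StaA, which normally support replication and stable maintenance in Agrobacterium. Bacterial selection is by kanamycin (aphA-3). Between the nopaline-type left and right T-DNA borders, a hygromycin phosphotransferase gene under an enhanced CaMV 35S promoter, with a CaMV poly(A) signal, allows selection of transformed plants.

The T-DNA holds three functional modules. The first is an S. pyogenes Cas9 coding sequence preceded by the TMV Ω translational enhancer. The catalogue entry describes it as nuclease-dead dCas9. It is fused at its C terminus to an array of GCN4_v4 epitopes and ends in the OCS terminator. The second module, on the opposite strand, encodes an antibody-derived scFv (annotated as mouse heavy- and light-chain variable fragments) with an HA tag, followed by superfolder GFP, a 924 bp fragment of mouse PRDM9, the GB1 solubility domain, a Rex NLS and the NOS terminator. The scFv binds the GCN4 repeats, so several copies of the PRDM9 fragment, taken from a histone H3K4/H3K36 trimethyltransferase, are recruited to each dCas9 molecule. The third module is a guide RNA scaffold, presumably carrying the FWA-directed guide "g4". Its promoter was not annotated. The record lists UBQ10 as the promoter, although the feature table did not detect it.

According to the associated publication, the construct is used to deposit H3K4me3 at a chosen locus in Arabidopsis and activate gene expression.
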