Features (pLannotate 1.2.2; 35 found; start..end, strand, type, name):
    164..189     -  CDS            FAPα2 (fragment): fluorogen-activating protein composed of a dimer of the L5-MG single-chain antibody fragment (Szent-Gyorgyi et al., 2008) binds malachite green derivatives to produce red fluorescence
    223..249     -  CDS            3xHA (fragment): three tandem HA epitope tags
    250..588     -  CDS            HVM37_MOUSE (fragment): Experimental evidence at protein level: Swiss-Prot protein existence level 1. From Mus musculus (Mouse).
    664..975     -  CDS            LV1C_MOUSE (fragment): Experimental evidence at protein level: Swiss-Prot protein existence level 1. From Mus musculus (Mouse).
   7037..7061    +  protein_bind   attB1: mutant version of attB; recombination site for the Gateway® BP reaction BP Clonase™
   7080..7135    +  misc_feature   TMV Ω: translational enhancer from the tobacco mosaic virus 5'-leader sequence (Gallie et al., 1988)
   7149..11252   +  CDS            Cas9: Cas9 (Csn1) endonuclease from the Streptococcus pyogenes Type II CRISPR/Cas system generates RNA-guided double strand breaks in DNA
  11442..11498   +  CDS            GCN4_v4: GCN4 peptide optimized to improve solubility while preserving binding to an scFv-GFP fusion protein (Tanenbaum et al., 2014)
  12071..12094   +  CDS            GCN4_v4 (fragment): GCN4 peptide optimized to improve solubility while preserving binding to an scFv-GFP fusion protein (Tanenbaum et al., 2014)
  12567..12589   +  CDS            GCN4_v4 (fragment): GCN4 peptide optimized to improve solubility while preserving binding to an scFv-GFP fusion protein (Tanenbaum et al., 2014)
  12704..13411   +  terminator     OCS terminator: octopine synthase terminator
  13444..13462   -  promoter       SP6 promoter: promoter for bacteriophage SP6 RNA polymerase
  13465..13482   +  misc_feature   MCS (fragment): pUC18/19 multiple cloning site
  13485..13639   +  CDS            lacZα (fragment): LacZα fragment of β-galactosidase; lacZ fragment
  13705..13729   +  misc_feature   RB T-DNA repeat: right border repeat from nopaline C58 T-DNA
  14069..14470   +  CDS            Y4CG_SINFN (fragment): Protein inferred from homology: Swiss-Prot protein existence level 3. From Sinorhizobium fredii (strain NBRC 101917 / NGR234).
  15030..15659   +  CDS            pVS1 StaA: stability protein from the Pseudomonas plasmid pVS1 (Heeb et al., 2000)
  16088..17161   +  CDS            pVS1 RepA: replication protein from the Pseudomonas plasmid pVS1 (Heeb et al., 2000)
  17227..17421   +  rep_origin     pVS1 oriV: origin of replication for the Pseudomonas plasmid pVS1 (Heeb et al., 2000)
  17624..17663   +  CDS            rop (fragment): Rop protein, which maintains plasmids at low copy number; rop
  17765..17905   +  misc_feature   bom: basis of mobility region from pBR322
  18091..18679   -  rep_origin     ori: high-copy-number ColE1/pMB1/pBR322/pUC origin of replication
  18787..18856   -  ncRNA          RNA-OUT: Accession: RF00240 - RNA-OUT
  20104..20898   -  CDS            KanR: aminoglycoside phosphotransferase; aphA-3; confers resistance to kanamycin
  21323..21347   +  misc_feature   LB T-DNA repeat: left border repeat from nopaline C58 T-DNA
  21437..21611   -  polyA_signal   CaMV poly(A) signal: cauliflower mosaic virus polyadenylation signal
  21652..22677   -  CDS            HygR: hygromycin B phosphotransferase confers resistance to hygromycin
  22744..23420   -  promoter       CaMV 35S promoter (enhanced): cauliflower mosaic virus 35S promoter with a duplicated enhancer region
  23505..23580   -  misc_RNA       gRNA scaffold: guide RNA scaffold for the Streptococcus pyogenes CRISPR/Cas9 system
  23992..24054   -  CDS            LBD22 (fragment): LBD22_ARATH - Also known as ASL30. Experimental evidence at transcript level: Swiss-Prot protein existence level 2. From Arabidopsis thaliana (Mouse-ear cress).
  24052..24298   -  terminator     NOS terminator: nopaline synthase terminator and poly(A) signal
  24331..24381   -  CDS            Rex NLS: nuclear localization signal from the human T-cell leukemia virus type 1 (HTLV-1) Rex protein
  24409..24570   -  CDS            GB1: B1 domain of Streptococcal protein G effective as a solubilizing fusion partner (Cheng and Patel, 2004)
  24604..25527   -  CDS            Prdm9 (fragment): PRDM9_MOUSE - Also known as Hst1, Meisetz. Experimental evidence at protein level: Swiss-Prot protein existence level 1. Histone methyltransferase that sequentially mono-, di-, and tri-methylates both 'Lys-4' (H3K4) and 'Lys-36' (H3K36) of histone H3 to produce respectively trimethylated 'Lys-4' (H3K4me3) and trimethylated 'Lys-36' (H3K36me3) histone H3 and plays a key role in meiotic prophase by determining hotspot localization thereby promoting meiotic recombination (PubMed:16292313, PubMed:24095733, PubMed:27362481, PubMed:24785241, PubMed:29478809). Also can methylate all four core histone
  25663..132     -  CDS            Superfolder GFP (across the origin): Superfolder GFP is a basic (constitutively fluorescent) green fluorescent protein published in 2005, derived from Aequorea victoria. It is reported to be a very rapidly-maturing weak dimer.
>Addgene plasmid #249560 | Suntag_PRDM9_FWA_g4 | addgene full sequence | sequence record 499877 | Addgene NGS Result
TTTAAGGGTGAGTTTTCCGTTTGTAGCATCACCTTCACCCTCTCCACGGACAGAAAATTTGTGCCCATTA
ACATCACCATCTAATTCAACAAGAATTGGGACAACTCCAGTGAAAAGTTCTTCTCCTTTGCTACCGCTTC
CACCTCCACCTGGATCCAAGCTTCCGCCGCCTCCTGAACCACCACCGCCACTACCTCCTCCCCCAGAACC
TCCGCCTCCACCAGCGTAATCTGGAACATCGTATGGGTAGCTGCTCACGGTCACCAGGGTGCCCTGGCCC
CAGTAGTCGAACAGGCCGGTCACGCAGTAGTACAGGGCGGTGTCGTCGCTGCGCACCTTGCTCATCTGCA
GGTACACGGTGTTCTTGCCGTTGTCCTTGCTGATGATGAAGCGGTCCTTCAGGGCGCTGTTGTAGTCGGT
GATGCCGTCGCCCCAGATCACGCCGATCCACTCCAGGCCGCGGCCGGGGGCCTGGCGCACCCAGTTCACG
CCGTAGTCGGTCAGGCTGAAGCCGCTCACGGCGCAGCTCAGCTTCAGGCTGCCGCCGGGCTGCACCAGGC
CGCCGCCGCTCTCCAGCAGCTTCACCTCGCTGCCGCCGCCGCTGCTGCCGCCGCCGCCGCTGCCGCCGCC
GCCGCTGCCGCCGCCGCCGCGCTTCAGCTCCACCTTGGTGCCCTGGCCGAACACCCAGTGGTTGCTGTAC
CACAGGGCGCAGAAGTAGGTGGCGAAGTCCTCGGGCTGCAGGCTGCTGATGGTCAGGGTGGCCTTGTCGC
CGATCAGGCTGCCGCTGAAGCGGCTGGGCACGCCGGGGGCGCGGTTGTTGGTGCCGCCGATCAGGCCCTT
GAACAGCTTGCCGGGCTTCTCCTGCACCCAGCTGGCGTAGTTGCTGGTGGTCACGGCGCCGGTGCTGCTG
CGGCAGGTGATGGTCACGCGGTCGCCCACGCTGGCGCTCAGGCTGCTGGGGCTCTGGGTCATCACGATGT
CGGGGCCCATCAGCGCTAAACCCTAGGTGTTAATCAGAAAAACTCAGATTAATCGACAAATTCGATCGCA
CAAACTAGAAACTAACACCAGATCTAGATAGAAATCACAAATCGAAGAGTAATTATTCGACAAAACTCAA
ATTATTTGAACAAATCGGATGATATCTATGAAACCCTAATCGAGAATTAAGATGATATCTAACGATCAAA
CCCAGAAAATCGTCTTCGATCTAAGATTAACAGAATCTAAACCAAAGAACATATACGAAATTGGGATCGA
ACGAAAACAAAATCGAAGATTTTGAGAGAATAAGGAACACAGAAATTTACCTTGATCACGGTAGAGAGAA
TTGAGAGAAAGTTTTTAAGATTTTGAGAAATTGAAATCTGAATTGTGAAGAAGAAGAGCTCTTTGGGTAT
TGTTTTATAGAAGAAGAAGAAGAAAAGACGAGGACGACTAGGTCACGAGAAAGCTAAGGCGGTGAAGCAA
TAGCTAATAATAAAATGACACGTGTATTGAGCGTTGTTTACACGCAAAGTTGTTTTTGGCTAATTGCCTT
ATTTTTAGGTTGAGGAAAAGTATTTGTGCTTTGAGTTGATAAACACGACTCGTGTGTGCCGGCTGCAACC
ACTTTGACGCCGTTTATTACTGACTCGTCGACAACCACAATTTCTAACGGTCGTCATAAGATCCAGCCGT
TGAGATTTAACGATCGTTACGATTTATATTTTTTTAGCATTATCGTTTTATTTTTTAAATATACGGTGGA
GCTGAAAATTGGCAATAATTGAACCGTGGGTCCCACTGCATTGAAGCGTATTTCGTATTTTCTAGAATTC
TTCGTGCTTTATTTCTTTTCCTTTTTGTTTTTTTTTGCCATTTATCTAATGCAAGTGGGCTTATAAAATC
AGTGAATTTCTTGGAAAAGTAACTTCTTTATCGTATAACATATTGTGAAATTATCCATTTCTTTTAATTT
TTTAGTGTTATTGGATATTTTTGTATGATTATTGATTTGCATAGGATAATGACTTTTGTATCAAGTTGGT
GAACAAGTCTCGTTAAAAAAGGCAAGTGGTTTGGTGACTCGATTTATTCTTGTTATTTAATTCATATATC
AATGGATCTTATTTGGGGCCTGGTCCATATTTAACACTCGTGTTCAGTCCAATGACCAATAATATTTTTT
CATTAATAACAATGTAACAAGAATGATACACAAAACATTCTTTGAATAAGTTCGCTATGAAGAAGGGAAC
TTATCCGGTCATCAGTTCATACAAACCTCCATAGAGTTCAACATCTTAAACAAGAATATCCTGATCTGAA
GAATGTGGAGGCTTTAGTCCCTTGGATACTTGGGAGGCTGTGGAAGAACAGAAACGAGCTGGTGCTTAAA
GGGAGGGAATTTGGAACCAATGAGGTATTAGTAAGGACACAAGAAGATGCAGATGAGTGGATTAGAAGGA
AAGAGGCTCAGAATGTAAGGAAAGCACCAACCACAACACCGTCGGGACAGACGAGAAACATGGGAAGCTC
CACCACAATCTTGGGTTAAGTGCAACTTTGATGGGGCATGGCCAACAGAAGGATTAAAATGTGGCTTAGG
GTGGGTGCTTCGCGATCATACAGGGAAGGTGTTATGGTTAGGTGCAAGAGCTGTGGTAAAAGTAAGAAGC
GTGCTGGAAGTAGAAGTGGAGGCTCTTAGATGGGCTGTGCTGTCATTATCCCGATTCAATTATAGGAAGA
TCATTTTTGAGGTGGATTCTCAGCAACTTGTGTCTTTGGTTACATGAAAGTTATGCTTGTCAAGTCTCAA
TCCAATTATCCAAGACATAAAGTATCTACTTAGCAAGTTTGAGGATTTTATGCTTGTGCATACAAGCCGA
GAAGGAAATGGAGTGGCAGATAGAATAGCTAAGGAATCTCTTTCTTTTGAGAATTATGATCTAAAGTTGT
ATTCTATTGTACCAATTTGGGTTAAAAGCTCTGTTGAGCTAGACTCATATGCATCCCTAGGAAACAAGTT
GTAATGAGTTGCTGGCCTCTCTTGGGATTGTTCATCAAAGTAGCTGTCCCTACACACCACAACAGAATGG
TGTTGTGGAGAGAAAGCACAGACACATCCTTGAGATGGCAAGGGCACTTAAGTTTCAGAGTGGTGTACCT
ACCAGGTTTTGGGGAGACTGTGTCAAGACTGTTGTATACCTGATCAATAGACTCCCTACTCCAATCTTAC
AAGGCAAATGTCCATATGAACTACTCTATCAGAAACATGCCAAGCTTGATCACTTGAGAGTGTTTGGGTG
TCTTGCTTTTGCAGCAACACTGCCCAAAGGTGACAAACTTGCACCTAGAGCCAAGCGAACCATCTTCATT
GGTTATTCTGAGACTCAAAAGGGTTACAGGTTGTATGACTTGGATAATAAGGTGATCATAGTGAGCAGGG
ATGTAGTTTTCAGAGAGTTTCAGTTCCCTTTCAAAGAGTCCATCTCCCATGAACCTGATATGTTCACTCG
AGCAGGTTCACTTAGCTCTGAAGATACAGCTTTGCAGCTAGTGTATAATGATATTTTTCCTTCCAGCTTT
CATACTGATGATGATGATACTCCAGTTCTTATTCCTGACATTGTAGAGGCCAATGAGGATATCACTTTGG
GGACTCATTCTACCCAAAATCATATCACTTCAGCTGATGCTGCACCTTCAGGCCACCTGCATGCTCCTGC
AGAGTCAGTTGAGTCAGCTGAGCCTGACCTAGCAAATGCTGAATTTGAGCACCATACTGCTGTAGCTGAT
CCCTCTCTAGTTCCAGCAAACCTGCACACTAGACCTAAACGCAATGCAGGTCCTCCCATCTGGCTCAAGG
ACTTTGTGACACTGAACAAAGGCTCTAGGGATGTTCCATACCCTATAGCCAACTATGTTTCCTATGATCA
CTTGCCTGTTCACTATCAAGCTTATTTGAGTGCTTTCTCCACTTATACTGAACCTAAATCCTTCAAAGAA
GCAGCTCAAGATGAGAAATGGATGGAGGCCATGTCCCTTGAGATACAGGCTCTTGAGGATAATAACACCT
GGGAGATTGTCCCTTTACCCCCTGGTAAACAGCCTATAGGGTCCAAATGGGTGTACAAAATTAAATACAA
AGCTAATGGTGAAGTTGACAGGTTTAAGGCAAGGCTAGTGGCCAAGGGATACACTCAGCAAGAAGGCCTT
GACTACCATGAAACTTTTTCTCCAGTGGCCAAAATGGTCACTGTAAAAGCTGTCATATCTGTTGCTGCTT
CCAAGGGCTGGTTCCTTTTCCAGATGGATGTCAACAATGCTTTTCTACAAGGTGACCTCATGGAAGAAGT
TTATATGTCTCTGCCTCAGGGTTTTCACAGCCAAGGGGAGACCAAAGTGTGCAGGCTGTTGAATCCCTCT
ATGGTTTAAAGCAAGCATCAAGGCAGTGGAACATCAAGCTTACCACTGTCCTTATGCAGGCTGGTTTTAT
GCAAAGTGCTTATGATCACTCCTTGTTTACCAAAAGAGAGGGGACTGACCTTGTCATAATCCTGATTTAT
GTGGATGATCTGTTAATAACAGGCAGCAGCAATGTTTTGATTTCAGAAGCAAAGGCAACCCTGCATCAGC
ATTTCAAGATGAAAGATTTGGGAGAACTAAAATACTTCTTAGGCATTGAGGTGCTGAGATCAGAAAAGGG
AATCCTACTGAACCAGAGGAAGTATGCACTGGAACTGATATCAGGTGTTGGTCTGGGAGGCTGCAGACCA
GTGTCAACACCAATGGAACAGAACCAAAGGCTGACTACTGTAGAATATGACAAGCACTTAGGAAAGACTG
ATGATGCAGAGTTAGAGGATGTGGGTTCCTATCAGAGACTGGTGGGAAAGCTTCTCTACTTGACAATCAC
AAGGCCAGATATCAGCTTTGCAGTGCAGGTGCTGAGTCAATTCATGCAGCAACCCAAACAGTCACACCTG
GAAGCAGCATTGAGGGTTGTGAAGTACATAAAAGGTTCTCCAGGTGTTAGGAACGCGGCCGCATGCATAT
GAGTCTAGCTCAACAGAGCTTTTAACCCAAATTGGTACAATAGAATACAACTTTAGATCATAATTCTCAA
AAGAAAGAGATTCCTTAGCTATTCTATCTGCCACTCCATTTCCTTCTCGGCTTGTATGCACAAGCATAAA
ATCCTCAAACTTGCTAAGTAGATACTTTATGTCTTGGATAATTGGATTGAGACTTGACAAGCATAACTTT
CATGTAACCAAAGACACAAGTTGCTGAGAATCCACCTCAAAAATGATCTTCCTATAATTGAATCGGGATA
ATGACAGCACAGCCCATCTAAGAGCCTCCACTTCTACTTCCAGCACGCTTCTTACTTTTACCACAGCTCT
TGCACCTAACCATAACACCTTCCCTGTATGATCGCGAAGCACCCACCCTAAGCCACATTTTAATCCTTCT
GTTGGCCATGCCCCATCAAAGTTGCACTTAACCCAAGATTGTGGTGGAGCTTCCCATGTTTCTCGTCTGT
CCCGACGGTGTTGTGGTTGGTGCTTTCCTTACATTCTGAGCCTCTTTCCTTCTAATCCACTCATCTGCAT
CTTCTTGTGTCCTTACTAATACCTCATTGGTTCCAAATTCCCTCCCTTTAAGCACCAGCTCGTTTCTGTT
CTTCCACAGCCTCCCAAGTATCCAAGGGACTAAAGCCTCCACATTCTTCAGATCAGGATATTCTTGTTTA
AGATGTTGAACTCTATGGAGGTTTGTATGAACTGATGATCTAGGACCGGATAAGTTCCCTTCTTCATAGC
GAACTTATTCAAAGAATGTTTTGTGTATCATTCTTGTTACATTGTTATTAATGAAAAAATATTATTGGTC
ATTGGACTGAACACGAGTGTTAAATATGGACCAGGCCCCAAATAAGATCCATTGATATATGAATTAAATA
ACAAGAATAAATCGAGTCACCAAACCACTTGCCTTTTTTAACGAGACTTGTTCACCAACTTGATACAAAA
GTCATTATCCTATGCAAATCAATAATCATACAAAAATATCCAATAACACTAAAAAATTAAAAGAAATGGA
TAATTTCACAATATGTTATACGATAAAGAAGTTACTTTTCCAAGAAATTCACTGATTTTATAAGCCCACT
TGCATTAGATAAATGGCAAAAAAAAACAAAAAGGAAAAGAAATAAAGCACGAAGAATTCTAGAAAATACG
AAATACGCTTCAATGCAGTGGGACCCACGGTTCAATTATTGCCAATTTTCAGCTCCACCGTATATTTAAA
AAATAAAACGATAATGCTAAAAAAATATAAATCGTAACGATCGTTAAATCTCAACGGCTGGATCTTATGA
CGACCGTTAGAAATTGTGGTTGTCGACGAGTCAGTAATAAACGGCGTCAAAGTGGTTGCAGCCGGCACAC
ACGAGTCGTGTTTATCAACTCAAAGCACAAATACTTTTCCTCAACCTAAAAATAAGGCAATTAGCCAAAA
ACAACTTTGCGTGTAAACAACGCTCAATACACGTGTCATTTTATTATTAGCTATTGCTTCACCGCCTTAG
CTTTCTCGTGACCTAGTCGTCCTCGTCTTTTCTTCTTCTTCTTCTATAAAACAATACCCAAAGAGCTCTT
CTTCTTCACAATTCAGATTTCAATTTCTCAAAATCTTAAAAACTTTCTCTCAATTCTCTCTACCGTGATC
AAGGTAAATTTCTGTGTTCCTTATTCTCTCAAAATCTTCGATTTTGTTTTCGTTCGATCCCAATTTCGTA
TATGTTCTTTGGTTTAGATTCTGTTAATCTTAGATCGAAGACGATTTTCTGGGTTTGATCGTTAGATATC
ATCTTAATTCTCGATTAGGGTTTCATAGATATCATCCGATTTGTTCAAATAATTTGAGTTTTGTCGAATA
ATTACTCTTCGATTTGTGATTTCTATCTAGATCTGGTGTTAGTTTCTAGTTTGTGCGATCGAATTTGTCG
ATTAATCTGAGTTTTTCTGATTAACAGGGATCATCAACAAGTTTGTACAAAAAAGCAGGCTCTTTAAAGT
ATTTTTACAACAATTACCAACAACAACAAACAACAAACAACATTACAATTACTATTTACAATTACAAAAA
AAGTTAACATGGACAAGAAGTACAGCATCGGCCTGGCCATCGGCACCAACTCTGTGGGCTGGGCCGTGAT
CACCGACGAGTACAAGGTGCCCAGCAAGAAATTCAAGGTGCTGGGCAACACCGACCGGCACAGCATCAAG
AAGAACCTGATCGGCGCCCTGCTGTTCGACAGCGGAGAAACAGCCGAGGCCACCCGGCTGAAGAGAACCG
CCAGAAGAAGATACACCAGACGGAAGAACCGGATCTGCTATCTGCAAGAGATCTTCAGCAACGAGATGGC
CAAGGTGGACGACAGCTTCTTCCACAGACTGGAAGAGTCCTTCCTGGTGGAAGAGGATAAGAAGCACGAG
CGGCACCCCATCTTCGGCAACATCGTGGACGAGGTGGCCTACCACGAGAAGTACCCCACCATCTACCACC
TGAGAAAGAAACTGGTGGACAGCACCGACAAGGCCGACCTGCGGCTGATCTATCTGGCCCTGGCCCACAT
GATCAAGTTCCGGGGCCACTTCCTGATCGAGGGCGACCTGAACCCCGACAACAGCGACGTGGACAAGCTG
TTCATCCAGCTGGTGCAGACCTACAACCAGCTGTTCGAGGAAAACCCCATCAACGCCAGCGGCGTGGACG
CCAAGGCCATCCTGTCTGCCAGACTGAGCAAGAGCAGACGGCTGGAAAATCTGATCGCCCAGCTGCCCGG
CGAGAAGAAGAATGGCCTGTTCGGCAACCTGATTGCCCTGAGCCTGGGCCTGACCCCCAACTTCAAGAGC
AACTTCGACCTGGCCGAGGATGCCAAACTGCAGCTGAGCAAGGACACCTACGACGACGACCTGGACAACC
TGCTGGCCCAGATCGGCGACCAGTACGCCGACCTGTTTCTGGCCGCCAAGAACCTGTCCGACGCCATCCT
GCTGAGCGACATCCTGAGAGTGAACACCGAGATCACCAAGGCCCCCCTGAGCGCCTCTATGATCAAGAGA
TACGACGAGCACCACCAGGACCTGACCCTGCTGAAAGCTCTCGTGCGGCAGCAGCTGCCTGAGAAGTACA
AAGAGATTTTCTTCGACCAGAGCAAGAACGGCTACGCCGGCTACATCGATGGCGGAGCCAGCCAGGAAGA
GTTCTACAAGTTCATCAAGCCCATCCTGGAAAAGATGGACGGCACCGAGGAACTGCTCGTGAAGCTGAAC
AGAGAGGACCTGCTGCGGAAGCAGCGGACCTTCGACAACGGCAGCATCCCCCACCAGATCCACCTGGGAG
AGCTGCACGCCATTCTGCGGCGGCAGGAAGATTTTTACCCATTCCTGAAGGACAACCGGGAAAAGATCGA
GAAGATCCTGACCTTCCGCATCCCCTACTACGTGGGCCCTCTGGCCAGGGGAAACAGCAGATTCGCCTGG
ATGACCAGAAAGAGCGAGGAAACCATCACCCCCTGGAACTTCGAGGAAGTGGTGGACAAGGGCGCCAGCG
CCCAGAGCTTCATCGAGCGGATGACCAACTTCGATAAGAACCTGCCCAACGAGAAGGTGCTGCCCAAGCA
CAGCCTGCTGTACGAGTACTTCACCGTGTACAACGAGCTGACCAAAGTGAAATACGTGACCGAGGGAATG
AGAAAGCCCGCCTTCCTGAGCGGCGAGCAGAAAAAAGCCATCGTGGACCTGCTGTTCAAGACCAACCGGA
AAGTGACCGTGAAGCAGCTGAAAGAGGACTACTTCAAGAAAATCGAGTGCTTCGACTCCGTGGAAATCTC
CGGCGTGGAAGATCGGTTCAACGCCTCCCTGGGCACATACCACGATCTGCTGAAAATTATCAAGGACAAG
GACTTCCTGGACAATGAGGAAAACGAGGACATTCTGGAAGATATCGTGCTGACCCTGACACTGTTTGAGG
ACAGAGAGATGATCGAGGAACGGCTGAAAACCTATGCCCACCTGTTCGACGACAAAGTGATGAAGCAGCT
GAAGCGGCGGAGATACACCGGCTGGGGCAGGCTGAGCCGGAAGCTGATCAACGGCATCCGGGACAAGCAG
TCCGGCAAGACAATCCTGGATTTCCTGAAGTCCGACGGCTTCGCCAACAGAAACTTCATGCAGCTGATCC
ACGACGACAGCCTGACCTTTAAAGAGGACATCCAGAAAGCCCAGGTGTCCGGCCAGGGCGATAGCCTGCA
CGAGCACATTGCCAATCTGGCCGGCAGCCCCGCCATTAAGAAGGGCATCCTGCAGACAGTGAAGGTGGTG
GACGAGCTCGTGAAAGTGATGGGCCGGCACAAGCCCGAGAACATCGTGATCGAAATGGCCAGAGAGAACC
AGACCACCCAGAAGGGACAGAAGAACAGCCGCGAGAGAATGAAGCGGATCGAAGAGGGCATCAAAGAGCT
GGGCAGCCAGATCCTGAAAGAACACCCCGTGGAAAACACCCAGCTGCAGAACGAGAAGCTGTACCTGTAC
TACCTGCAGAATGGGCGGGATATGTACGTGGACCAGGAACTGGACATCAACCGGCTGTCCGACTACGATG
TGGACGCTATCGTGCCTCAGAGCTTTCTGAAGGACGACTCCATCGATAACAAAGTGCTGACTCGGAGCGA
CAAGAACCGGGGCAAGAGCGACAACGTGCCCTCCGAAGAGGTCGTGAAGAAGATGAAGAACTACTGGCGC
CAGCTGCTGAATGCCAAGCTGATTACCCAGAGGAAGTTCGACAATCTGACCAAGGCCGAGAGAGGCGGCC
TGAGCGAACTGGATAAGGCCGGCTTCATCAAGAGACAGCTGGTGGAAACCCGGCAGATCACAAAGCACGT
GGCACAGATCCTGGACTCCCGGATGAACACTAAGTACGACGAGAACGACAAACTGATCCGGGAAGTGAAA
GTGATCACCCTGAAGTCCAAGCTGGTGTCCGATTTCCGGAAGGATTTCCAGTTTTACAAAGTGCGCGAGA
TCAACAACTACCACCACGCCCACGACGCCTACCTGAACGCCGTCGTGGGAACCGCCCTGATCAAAAAGTA
CCCTAAGCTGGAAAGCGAGTTCGTGTACGGCGACTACAAGGTGTACGACGTGCGGAAGATGATCGCCAAG
AGCGAGCAGGAAATCGGCAAGGCTACCGCCAAGTACTTCTTCTACAGCAACATCATGAACTTTTTCAAGA
CCGAGATTACCCTGGCCAACGGCGAGATCCGGAAGCGGCCTCTGATCGAGACAAACGGCGAAACAGGCGA
GATCGTGTGGGATAAGGGCCGGGACTTTGCCACCGTGCGGAAAGTGCTGTCTATGCCCCAAGTGAATATC
GTGAAAAAGACCGAGGTGCAGACAGGCGGCTTCAGCAAAGAGTCTATCCTGCCCAAGAGGAACAGCGACA
AGCTGATCGCCAGAAAGAAGGACTGGGACCCTAAGAAGTACGGCGGCTTCGACAGCCCCACCGTGGCCTA
TTCTGTGCTGGTGGTGGCCAAAGTGGAAAAGGGCAAGTCCAAGAAACTGAAGAGTGTGAAAGAGCTGCTG
GGGATCACCATCATGGAAAGAAGCAGCTTCGAGAAGAATCCCATCGACTTTCTGGAAGCCAAGGGCTACA
AAGAAGTGAAAAAGGACCTGATCATCAAGCTGCCTAAGTACTCCCTGTTCGAGCTGGAAAACGGCCGGAA
GAGAATGCTGGCCTCTGCCGGCGAACTGCAGAAGGGAAACGAACTGGCCCTGCCCTCCAAATATGTGAAC
TTCCTGTACCTGGCCAGCCACTATGAGAAGCTGAAGGGCTCCCCCGAGGATAATGAGCAGAAACAGCTGT
TTGTGGAACAGCACAAACACTACCTGGACGAGATCATCGAGCAGATCAGCGAGTTCTCCAAGAGAGTGAT
CCTGGCCGACGCTAATCTGGACAAGGTGCTGAGCGCCTACAACAAGCACAGAGACAAGCCTATCAGAGAG
CAGGCCGAGAATATCATCCACCTGTTTACCCTGACCAATCTGGGAGCCCCTGCCGCCTTCAAGTACTTTG
ACACCACCATCGACCGGAAGAGGTACACCAGCACCAAAGAGGTGCTGGACGCCACCCTGATCCACCAGAG
CATCACCGGCCTGTACGAGACACGGATCGACCTGTCTCAGCTGGGAGGCGACGCCTATCCCTATGACGTG
CCCGATTATGCCAGCCTGGGCAGCGGCTCCCCCAAGAAAAAACGCAAGGTGGAAGATCCTAAGAAAAAGC
GGAAAGTGGAAGATGCTCCAAAGAAGAAGAGAAAGGTCGACGGCATTGGTAGTGGGAGCAACGGCAGCAG
CGGATCCAACGGTCCGACTGACGCCGCGGAAGAAGAACTTTTGAGCAAGAATTATCATCTTGAGAACGAA
GTGGCTCGTCTTAAGAAAGGTTCTGGCAGTGGAGGTTCTGGCTCCGGATCTGGTGGTTCGGGCTCAGGCG
GGTCCGGATCAGGCGAAGAACTGCTTTCAAAGAATTACCACCTGGAAAATGAGGTAGCTAGACTGAAAAA
GGGGAGCGGAAGTGGGGGCTCCGGGTCGGGCTCAGGGGGCTCCGGTTCGGGAGGCTCAGGGTCGGGGGAG
GAGTTGCTGAGCAAAAATTATCATTTGGAGAACGAAGTAGCACGACTAAAGAAAGGGTCCGGATCGGGTG
GTTCAGGATCTGGATCCGGAGGATCAGGGTCCGGTGGGTCGGGCTCAGGAGAGGAGTTACTCTCGAAAAA
TTATCATCTCGAAAACGAAGTGGCTCGGCTAAAAAAGGGCAGTGGTTCTGGAGGATCTGGGTCGGGGTCA
GGCGGGTCTGGATCTGGGGGATCTGGATCTGGTGAAGAGCTATTATCTAAAAACTACCACCTCGAAAATG
AGGTGGCACGCTTAAAAAAGGGAAGTGGCAGTGGTGGGTCGGGATCTGGCTCTGGTGGCTCAGGCTCGGG
AGGTTCAGGTTCCGGGGAAGAGCTACTATCCAAGAATTATCATCTTGAGAACGAGGTAGCGCGTTTGAAG
AAGGGTTCCGGCTCAGGAGGATCTGGGTCAGGATCGGGGGGTTCCGGGTCAGGCGGGTCCGGGTCAGGCG
AGGAACTGCTCTCGAAGAACTATCATCTTGAAAATGAGGTCGCTCGATTAAAAAAGGGATCGGGCAGTGG
TGGGTCCGGCTCCGGTTCCGGAGGATCGGGATCTGGGGGCTCGGGATCCGGGGAGGAACTACTTTCAAAG
AATTACCACCTCGAAAACGAAGTAGCTCGATTAAAGAAAGGTTCAGGGTCGGGTGGCTCAGGTTCGGGAT
CAGGTGGGTCAGGCTCCGGTGGTTCAGGTTCGGGAGAAGAATTACTGAGTAAAAATTATCATCTGGAAAA
TGAGGTAGCGAGACTAAAAAAGGGGAGTGGTTCTGGCGGTTCGGGATCTGGCTCTGGGGGCTCTGGGTCG
GGAGGGTCTGGGTCTGGCGAGGAATTGCTATCGAAAAATTATCATCTTGAGAACGAAGTTGCTAGGCTCA
AAAAGGGCTCAGGCTCAGGCGGGTCCGGGTCAGGGTCGGGAGGTTCCGGATCCGGGGGATCAGGCTCAGG
GTAACCCGGGGGCGCGCCATGATAACTAGAGTCCTGCTTTAATGAGATATGCGAGACGCCTATGATCGCA
TGATATTTGCTTTCAATTCTGTTGTGCACGTTGTAAAAAACCTGAGCATGTGTAGCTCAGATCCTTACCG
CCGGTTTCGGTTCATTCTAATGAATATATCACCCGTTACTATCGTATTTTTATGAATAATATTCTCCGTT
CAATTTACTGATTGTACCCTACTACTTATATGTACAATATTAAAATGAAAACAATATATTGTGCTGAATA
GGTTTATAGCGACATCTATGATAGAGCGCCACAATAACAAACAATTGCGTTTTATTATTACAAATCCAAT
TTTAAAAAAAGCGGCAGAACCGGTCAAACCTAAAAGACTGATTACATAAATCTTATTCAAATTTCAAAAG
TGCCCCAGGGGCTAGTATCTACGACACACCGAGCGGCGAACTAATAACGCTCACTGAAGGGAACTCCGGT
TCCCCGCCGGCGCGCATGGGTGAGATTCCTTGAAGTTGAGTATTGGCCGTCCGCTCTACCGAAAGTTACG
GGCACCATTCAACCCGGTCCAGCACGGCGGCCGGGTAACCGACTTGCTGCCCCGAGAATTATGCAGCATT
TTTTTGGTGTATGTGGGCCCCAAATGAAGTGCAGGTCAAACCTTGACAGTGACGACAAATCGTTGGGCGG
GTCCAGGGCGAATTTTGCGACAACATGTCGAGGCTCAGCAGGACCGGCATGCAAGCTAGCTTACTAGTGA
TATTCTATAGTGTCACCTAAATCTCTGCAGGCATGCAAGCTTGGCACTGGCCGTCGTTTTACAACGTCGT
GACTGGGAAAACCCTGGCGTTACCCAACTTAATCGCCTTGCAGCACATCCCCCTTTCGCCAGCTGGCGTA
ATAGCGAAGAGGCCCGCACCGATCGCCCTTCCCAACAGTTGCGCAGCCTGAATGGCGAATGCTAGAGCAG
CTTGAGCTTGGATCAGATTGTCGTTTCCCGCCTTCAGTTTAAACTATCAGTGTTTGACAGGATATATTGG
CGGGTAAACCTAAGAGAAAAGAGCGTTTATTAGAATAATCGGATATTTAAAAGGGCGTGAAAAGGTTTAT
CCGTTCGTCCATTTGTATGTGCATGCCAACCACAGGGTTCCCCTCGGGATCAAAGTACTTTGATCCAACC
CCTCCGCTGCTATAGTGCAGTCGGCTTCTGACGTTCAGTGCAGCCGTCTTCTGAAAACGACATGTCGCAC
AAGTCCTAAGTTACGCGACAGGCTGCCGCCCTGCCCTTTTCCTGGCGTTTTCTTGTCGCGTGTTTTAGTC
GCATAAAGTAGAATACTTGCGACTAGAACCGGAGACATTACGCCATGAACAAGAGCGCCGCCGCTGGCCT
GCTGGGCTATGCCCGCGTCAGCACCGACGACCAGGACTTGACCAACCAACGGGCCGAACTGCACGCGGCC
GGCTGCACCAAGCTGTTTTCCGAGAAGATCACCGGCACCAGGCGCGACCGCCCGGAGCTGGCCAGGATGC
TTGACCACCTACGCCCTGGCGACGTTGTGACAGTGACCAGGCTAGACCGCCTGGCCCGCAGCACCCGCGA
CCTACTGGACATTGCCGAGCGCATCCAGGAGGCCGGCGCGGGCCTGCGTAGCCTGGCAGAGCCGTGGGCC
GACACCACCACGCCGGCCGGCCGCATGGTGTTGACCGTGTTCGCCGGCATTGCCGAGTTCGAGCGTTCCC
TAATCATCGACCGCACCCGGAGCGGGCGCGAGGCCGCCAAGGCCCGAGGCGTGAAGTTTGGCCCCCGCCC
TACCCTCACCCCGGCACAGATCGCGCACGCCCGCGAGCTGATCGACCAGGAAGGCCGCACCGTGAAAGAG
GCGGCTGCACTGCTTGGCGTGCATCGCTCGACCCTGTACCGCGCACTTGAGCGCAGCGAGGAAGTGACGC
CCACCGAGGCCAGGCGGCGCGGTGCCTTCCGTGAGGACGCATTGACCGAGGCCGACGCCCTGGCGGCCGC
CGAGAATGAACGCCAAGAGGAACAAGCATGAAACCGCACCAGGACGGCCAGGACGAACCGTTTTTCATTA
CCGAAGAGATCGAGGCGGAGATGATCGCGGCCGGGTACGTGTTCGAGCCGCCCGCGCACGTCTCAACCGT
GCGGCTGCATGAAATCCTGGCCGGTTTGTCTGATGCCAAGCTGGCGGCCTGGCCGGCCAGCTTGGCCGCT
GAAGAAACCGAGCGCCGCCGTCTAAAAAGGTGATGTGTATTTGAGTAAAACAGCTTGCGTCATGCGGTCG
CTGCGTATATGATGCGATGAGTAAATAAACAAATACGCAAGGGGAACGCATGAAGGTTATCGCTGTACTT
AACCAGAAAGGCGGGTCAGGCAAGACGACCATCGCAACCCATCTAGCCCGCGCCCTGCAACTCGCCGGGG
CCGATGTTCTGTTAGTCGATTCCGATCCCCAGGGCAGTGCCCGCGATTGGGCGGCCGTGCGGGAAGATCA
ACCGCTAACCGTTGTCGGCATCGACCGCCCGACGATTGACCGCGACGTGAAGGCCATCGGCCGGCGCGAC
TTCGTAGTGATCGACGGAGCGCCCCAGGCGGCGGACTTGGCTGTGTCCGCGATCAAGGCAGCCGACTTCG
TGCTGATTCCGGTGCAGCCAAGCCCTTACGACATATGGGCCACCGCCGACCTGGTGGAGCTGGTTAAGCA
GCGCATTGAGGTCACGGATGGAAGGCTACAAGCGGCCTTTGTCGTGTCGCGGGCGATCAAAGGCACGCGC
ATCGGCGGTGAGGTTGCCGAGGCGCTGGCCGGGTACGAGCTGCCCATTCTTGAGTCCCGTATCACGCAGC
GCGTGAGCTACCCAGGCACTGCCGCCGCCGGCACAACCGTTCTTGAATCAGAACCCGAGGGCGACGCTGC
CCGCGAGGTCCAGGCGCTGGCCGCTGAAATTAAATCAAAACTCATTTGAGTTAATGAGGTAAAGAGAAAA
TGAGCAAAAGCACAAACACGCTAAGTGCCGGCCGTCCGAGCGCACGCAGCAGCAAGGCTGCAACGTTGGC
CAGCCTGGCAGACACGCCAGCCATGAAGCGGGTCAACTTTCAGTTGCCGGCGGAGGATCACACCAAGCTG
AAGATGTACGCGGTACGCCAAGGCAAGACCATTACCGAGCTGCTATCTGAATACATCGCGCAGCTACCAG
AGTAAATGAGCAAATGAATAAATGAGTAGATGAATTTTAGCGGCTAAAGGAGGCGGCATGGAAAATCAAG
AACAACCAGGCACCGACGCCGTGGAATGCCCCATGTGTGGAGGAACGGGCGGTTGGCCAGGCGTAAGCGG
CTGGGTTGCCTGCCGGCCCTGCAATGGCACTGGAACCCCCAAGCCCGAGGAATCGGCGTGAGCGGTCGCA
AACCATCCGGCCCGGTACAAATCGGCGCGGCGCTGGGTGATGACCTGGTGGAGAAGTTGAAGGCCGCGCA
GGCCGCCCAGCGGCAACGCATCGAGGCAGAAGCACGCCCCGGTGAATCGTGGCAAGCGGCCGCTGATCGA
ATCCGCAAAGAATCCCGGCAACCGCCGGCAGCCGGTGCGCCGTCGATTAGGAAGCCGCCCAAGGGCGACG
AGCAACCAGATTTTTTCGTTCCGATGCTCTATGACGTGGGCACCCGCGATAGTCGCAGCATCATGGACGT
GGCCGTTTTCCGTCTGTCGAAGCGTGACCGACGAGCTGGCGAGGTGATCCGCTACGAGCTTCCAGACGGG
CACGTAGAGGTTTCCGCAGGGCCGGCCGGCATGGCCAGTGTGTGGGATTACGACCTGGTACTGATGGCGG
TTTCCCATCTAACCGAATCCATGAACCGATACCGGGAAGGGAAGGGAGACAAGCCCGGCCGCGTGTTCCG
TCCACACGTTGCGGACGTACTCAAGTTCTGCCGGCGAGCCGATGGCGGAAAGCAGAAAGACGACCTGGTA
GAAACCTGCATTCGGTTAAACACCACGCACGTTGCCATGCAGCGTACAAAGAAGGCCAAGAACGGCCGCC
TGGTGACGGTATCCGAGGGTGAAGCCTTGATTAGCCGCTACAAGATCGTAAAGAGCGAAACCGGGCGGCC
GGAGTACATCGAGATCGAGCTAGCTGATTGGATGTACCGCGAGATCACAGAAGGCAAGAACCCGGACGTG
CTGACGGTTCACCCCGATTACTTTTTGATCGATCCCGGCATCGGCCGTTTTCTCTACCGCCTGGCACGCC
GCGCCGCAGGCAAGGCAGAAGCCAGATGGTTGTTCAAGACGATCTACGAACGCAGTGGCAGCGCCGGAGA
GTTCAAGAAGTTCTGTTTCACCGTGCGCAAGCTGATCGGGTCAAATGACCTGCCGGAGTACGATTTGAAG
GAGGAGGCGGGGCAGGCTGGCCCGATCCTAGTCATGCGCTACCGCAACCTGATCGAGGGCGAAGCATCCG
CCGGTTCCTAATGTACGGAGCAGATGCTAGGGCAAATTGCCCTAGCAGGGGAAAAAGGTCGAAAAGGTCT
CTTTCCTGTGGATAGCACGTACATTGGGAACCCAAAGCCGTACATTGGGAACCGGAACCCGTACATTGGG
AACCCAAAGCCGTACATTGGGAACCGGTCACACATGTAAGTGACTGATATAAAAGAGAAAAAAGGCGATT
TTTCCGCCTAAAACTCTTTAAAACTTATTAAAACTCTTAAAACCCGCCTGGCCTGTGCATAACTGTCTGG
CCAGCGCACAGCCGAAGAGCTGCAAAAAGCGCCTACCCTTCGGTCGCTGCGCTCCCTACGCCCCGCCGCT
TCGCGTCGGCCTATCGCGGCCGCTGGCCGCTCAAAAATGGCTGGCCTACGGCCAGGCAATCTACCAGGGC
GCGGACAAGCCGCGCCGTCGCCACTCGACCGCCGGCGCCCACATCAAGGCACCCTGCCTCGCGCGTTTCG
GTGATGACGGTGAAAACCTCTGACACATGCAGCTCCCGGAGACGGTCACAGCTTGTCTGTAAGCGGATGC
CGGGAGCAGACAAGCCCGTCAGGGCGCGTCAGCGGGTGTTGGCGGGTGTCGGGGCGCAGCCATGACCCAG
TCACGTAGCGATAGCGGAGTGTATACTGGCTTAACTATGCGGCATCAGAGCAGATTGTACTGAGAGTGCA
CCATATGCGGTGTGAAATACCGCACAGATGCGTAAGGAGAAAATACCGCATCAGGCGCTCTTCCGCTTCC
TCGCTCACTGACTCGCTGCGCTCGGTCGTTCGGCTGCGGCGAGCGGTATCAGCTCACTCAAAGGCGGTAA
TACGGTTATCCACAGAATCAGGGGATAACGCAGGAAAGAACATGTGAGCAAAAGGCCAGCAAAAGGCCAG
GAACCGTAAAAAGGCCGCGTTGCTGGCGTTTTTCCATAGGCTCCGCCCCCCTGACGAGCATCACAAAAAT
CGACGCTCAAGTCAGAGGTGGCGAAACCCGACAGGACTATAAAGATACCAGGCGTTTCCCCCTGGAAGCT
CCCTCGTGCGCTCTCCTGTTCCGACCCTGCCGCTTACCGGATACCTGTCCGCCTTTCTCCCTTCGGGAAG
CGTGGCGCTTTCTCATAGCTCACGCTGTAGGTATCTCAGTTCGGTGTAGGTCGTTCGCTCCAAGCTGGGC
TGTGTGCACGAACCCCCCGTTCAGCCCGACCGCTGCGCCTTATCCGGTAACTATCGTCTTGAGTCCAACC
CGGTAAGACACGACTTATCGCCACTGGCAGCAGCCACTGGTAACAGGATTAGCAGAGCGAGGTATGTAGG
CGGTGCTACAGAGTTCTTGAAGTGGTGGCCTAACTACGGCTACACTAGAAGGACAGTATTTGGTATCTGC
GCTCTGCTGAAGCCAGTTACCTTCGGAAAAAGAGTTGGTAGCTCTTGATCCGGCAAACAAACCACCGCTG
GTAGCGGTGGTTTTTTTGTTTGCAAGCAGCAGATTACGCGCAGAAAAAAAGGATCTCAAGAAGATCCTTT
GATCTTTTCTACGGGGTCTGACGCTCAGTGGAACGAAAACTCACGTTAAGGGCTGATGAATCCCCTAATG
ATTTTTATCAAAATCATTAAGTTAAGGTAGATACACATCTTGTCATATGATCAAATGGTTTCGCCAAAAA
TCAATAATCAGACAACAAAATGTGCGAACTCGATATTTTACACGACTCTCTTTACCAATTCTGCCCCGAA
TTACACTTAAAACGACTCAACAGCTTAACGTTGGCTTGCCACGCCTTACTTGACTGTAAAACTCTCACTC
TTACCGAACTTGGCCGTAACCTGCCAACCAAAGCGAGAACAAAACATAACATCAAACGAATCGACCGATT
GTTAGGTAATCGTCACCTCCACAAAGAGCGACTCGCTGTATACCGTTGGCATGCTAGCTTTATCTGTTCG
GGCAATACGATGCCCATTGTACTTGTTGACTGGTCTGATATCCGTGAGCAAAAACGGCTTATGGTATTGC
GAGCTTCAGTCGCACTACACGGTCGTTCTGTTACTCTTTATGAGAAAGCGTTCCCGCTTTCAGAGCAATG
TTCAAAGAAAGCTCATGACCAATTTCTAGCCGACCTTGCGAGCATTCTACCGAGTAACACCACACCGCTC
ATTGTCAGTGATGCTGGCTTTAAAGTGCCATGGTATAAATCCGTTGAGAAGCTGGGTTGGTACTGGTTAA
GTCGAGTAAGAGGAAAAGTACAATATGCAGACCTAGGAGCGGAAAACTGGAAACCTATCAGCAACTTACA
TGATATGTCATCTAGTCACTCAAAGACTTTAGGCTATAAGAGGCTGACTAAAAGCAATCCAATCTCATGC
CAAATTCTATTGTATAAATCTCGCTCTAAAGGCCGAAAAAATCAGCGCTCGACACGGACTCATTGTCACC
ACCCGTCACCTAAAATCTACTCAGCGTCGGCAAAGGAGCCATGGATTCTAGCAACTAACTTACCTGTTGA
AATTCGAACACCCAAACAACTTGTTAATATCTATTCGAAGCGAATGCAGATTGAAGAAACCTTCCGAGAC
TTGAAAAGTCCTGCCTACGGACTAGGCCTACGCCATAGCCGAACGAGCAGCTCAGAGCGTTTTGATATCA
TGCTGCTAATCGCCCTGATGCTTCAACTAACATGTTGGCTTGCGGGCGTTCATGCTCAGAAACAAGGTTG
GGACAAGCACTTCCAGGCTAACACAGTCAGAAATCGAAACGTACTCTCAACAGTTCGCTTAGGCATGGAA
GTTTTGCGGCATTCTGGCTACACAATAACAAGGGAAGACTTACTCGTGGCTGCAACCCTACTAGCTCAAA
ATTTATTCACACATGGTTACGCTTTGGGGAAATTATGAGGGGATCTCTCAGCGTTAAGGGATTTTGGTCA
TGCATTCTAGGTACTAAAACAATTCATCCAGTAAAATATAATATTTTATTTTCTCCCAATCAGGCTTGAT
CCCCAGTAAGTCAAAAAATAGCTCGACATACTGTTCTTCCCCGATATCCTCCCTGATCGACCGGACGCAG
AAGGCAATGTCATACCACTTGTCCGCCCTGCCGCTTCTCCCAAGATCAATAAAGCCACTTACTTTGCCAT
CTTTCACAAAGATGTTGCTGTCTCCCAGGTCGCCGTGGGAAAAGACAAGTTCCTCTTCGGGCTTTTCCGT
CTTTAAAAAATCATACAGCTCGCGCGGATCTTTAAATGGAGTGTCTTCTTCCCAGTTTTCGCAATCCACA
TCGGCCAGATCGTTATTCAGTAAGTAATCCAATTCGGCTAAGCGGCTGTCTAAGCTATTCGTATAGGGAC
AATCCGATATGTCGATGGAGTGAAAGAGCCTGATGCACTCCGCATACAGCTCGATAATCTTTTCAGGGCT
TTGTTCATCTTCATACTCTTCCGAGCAAAGGACGCCATCGGCCTCACTCATGAGCAGATTGCTCCAGCCA
TCATGCCGTTCAAAGTGCAGGACCTTTGGAACAGGCAGCTTTCCTTCCAGCCATAGCATCATGTCCTTTT
CCCGTTCCACATCATAGGTGGTCCCTTTATACCGGCTGTCCGTCATTTTTAAATATAGGTTTTCATTTTC
TCCCACCAGCTTATATACCTTAGCAGGAGACATTCCTTCCGTATCTTTTACGCAGCGGTATTTTTCGATC
AGTTTTTTCAATTCCGGTGATATTCTCATTTTAGCCATTTATTATTTCCTTCCTCTTTTCTACAGTATTT
AAAGATACCCCAAGAAGCTAATTATAACAAGACGAACTCCAATTCACTGTTCCTTGCATTCTAAAACCTT
AAATACCAGAAAACAGCTTTTTCAAAGTTGTTTTCAAAGTTGGCGTATAACATAGTATCGACGGAGCCGA
TTTTGAAACCGCGGTGATCACAGGCAGCAACGCTCTGTCATCGTTACAATCAACATGCTACCCTCCGCGA
GATCATCCGTGTTTCAAACCCGGCAGCTTAGTTGCCGTTCTTCCGAATAGCATCGGTAACATGAGCAAAG
TCTGCCGCCTTACAACGGCTCTCCCGCTGACGCCGTCCCGGACTGATGGGCTGCCTGTATCGAGTGGTGA
TTTTGTGCCGAGCTGCCGGTCGGGGAGCTGTTGGCTGGCTGGTGGCAGGATATATTGTGGTGTAAACAAA
TTGACGCTTAGACAACTTAATAACACATTGCGGACGTTTTTAATGTACTGAATTAACGCCGAATTAATTC
GAGCTCTAATTCGGGGGATCTGGATTTTAGTACTGGATTTTGGTTTTAGGAATTAGAAATTTTATTGATA
GAAGTATTTTACAAATACAAATACATACTAAGGGTTTCTTATATGCTCAACACATGAGCGAAACCCTATA
GGAACCCTAATTCCCTTATCTGGGAACTACTCACACATTATTATGGAGAAACTCGAGCTTGTCGATCGAC
AGATCCCGGTCGGCATCTACTCTATTTCTTTGCCCTCGGACGAGTGCTGGGGCGTCGGTTTCCACTATCG
GCGAGTACTTCTACACAGCCATCGGTCCAGACGGCCGCGCTTCTGCGGGCGATTTGTGTACGCCCGACAG
TCCCGGCTCCGGATCGGACGATTGCGTCGCATCGACCCTGCGCCCAAGCTGCATCATCGAAATTGCCGTC
AACCAAGCTCTGATAGAGTTGGTCAAGACCAATGCGGAGCATATACGCCCGGAGTCGTGGCGATCCTGCA
AGCTCCGGATGCCTCCGCTCGAAGTAGCGCGTCTGCTGCTCCATACAAGCCAACCACGGCCTCCAGAAGA
AGATGTTGGCGACCTCGTATTGGGAATCCCCGAACATCGCCTCGCTCCAGTCAATGACCGCTGTTATGCG
GCCATTGTCCGTCAGGACATTGTTGGAGCCGAAATCCGCGTGCACGAGGTGCCGGACTTCGGGGCAGTCC
TCGGCCCAAAGCATCAGCTCATCGAGAGCCTGCGCGACGGACGCACTGACGGTGTCGTCCATCACAGTTT
GCCAGTGATACACATGGGGATCAGCAATCGCGCATATGAAATCACGCCATGTAGTGTATTGACCGATTCC
TTGCGGTCCGAATGGGCCGAACCCGCTCGTCTGGCTAAGATCGGCCGCAGCGATCGCATCCATAGCCTCC
GCGACCGGTTGTAGAACAGCGGGCAGTTCGGTTTCAGGCAGGTCTTGCAACGTGACACCCTGTGAACGGC
GGGAGATGCAATAGGTCAGGCTCTCGCTAAACTCCCCAATGTCAAGCACTTCCGGAATCGGGAGCGCGGC
CGATGCAAAGTGCCGATAAACATAACGATCTTTGTAGAAACCATCGGCGCAGCTATTTACCCGCAGGACA
TATCCACGCCCTCCTACATCGAAGCTGAAAGCACGAGATTCTTCGCCCTCCGAGAGCTGCATCAGGTCGG
AGACGCTGTCGAACTTTTCGATCAGAAACTTCTCGACAGACGTCGCGGTGAGTTCAGGCTTTTTCATATC
TCATTGCCCCCCGGATCTGCGAAAGCTCGAGAGAGATAGATTTGTAGAGAGAGACTGGTGATTTCAGCGT
GTCCTCTCCAAATGAAATGAACTTCCTTATATAGAGGAAGGGTCTTGCGAAGGATAGTGGGATTGTGCGT
CATCCCTTACGTCAGTGGAGATATCACATCAATCCACTTGCTTTGAAGACGTGGTTGGAACGTCTTCTTT
TTCCACGATGCTCCTCGTGGGTGGGGGTCCATCTTTGGGACCACTGTCGGCAGAGGCATCTTGAACGATA
GCCTTTCCTTTATCGCAATGATGGCATTTGTAGGTGCCACCTTCCTTTTCTACTGTCCTTTTGATGAAGT
GACAGATAGCTGGGCAATGGAATCCGAGGAGGTTTCCCGATATTACCCTTTGTTGAAAAGTCTCAATAGC
CCTTTGGTCTTCTGAGACTGTATCTTTGATATTCTTGGAGTAGACGAGAGTGTCGTGCTCCACCATGTTC
ACATCAATCCACTTGCTTTGAAGACGTGGTTGGAACGTCTTCTTTTTCCACGATGCTCCTCGTGGGTGGG
GGTCCATCTTTGGGACCACTGTCGGCAGAGGCATCTTGAACGATAGCCTTTCCTTTATCGCAATGATGGC
ATTTGTAGGTGCCACCTTCCTTTTCTACTGTCCTTTTGATGAAGTGACAGATAGCTGGGCAATGGAATCC
GAGGAGGTTTCCCGATATTACCCTTTGTTGAAAAGTCTCAATAGCCCTTTGGTCTTCTGAGACTGTATCT
TTGATATTCTTGGAGTAGACGAGAGTGTCGTGCTCCACCATGGTACCAAAAAAAGCACCGACTCGGTGCC
ACTTTTTCAAGTTGATAACGGACTAGCCTTATTTTAACTTGCTATTTCTAGCTCTAAAACAAGCCCATAC
ATCTTTCCGTCAATCACTACTTCGACTCTAGCTGTATATAAACTCAGCTTCGTTTTCTTATCTAAGCGAT
GTGGGACTTTTGAAGATTGTTTTCAACTTAAATGGGCCTATATAAGAAATACTATTGTTCTTTCCCATAT
AAATGGGCCTGCTTCTCTTCTTTCAGATTCCCAGGGGCCTTTTGAAGATTATCTTCATATCTTAAGAATG
AAGATGTTTTATTCAATCAAATTCTTGAAGGTTCGATGCCTAATCATTCTAATCCTGGGACAAACTATGA
AACAAGATACAAAAACTCCGAATGGAAAGTTAAAAAGAAGAAAACGAAAGCTACGGTTCAAGAAAATGTA
AGCTGATAAACAAAAAAAAACTGTATGAACGAAGAAGAAGAAAAAAAGCTAAGAAGAAATGATGTATTGT
GCGGAAGGCAAGTCGAGTTTCCGTTGTTCAACGAAAGCTTCGTAACATAGATGACACCGCGCGCGATAAT
TTATCCTAGTTTGCGCGCTATATTTTGTTTTCTATCGCGTATTAAATGTATAATTGCGGGACTCTAATCA
TAAAAACCCATCTCATAAATAACGTCATGCATTACATGTTAATTATTACATGCTTAACGTAATTCAACAG
AAATTATATGATAATCATCGCAAGACCGGCAACAGGATTCAATCTTAAGAAACTTTATTGCCAAATGTTT
GAACGATCGGGGAAATTCGAGCTCAAACTTACGGCCATGGCGTAGGCGGCCTTTTCCGTTGTGATCTTCG
CGGTCTCCTCCTTGTTTTTGGACTAGTACCACCACCGCTACCACCACCTTCGGTTACCGTGAAGGTTTTG
GTAGCGTCGTCGTAGGTCCATTCACCGTCAACACCGTTGTCGTTAGCGTACTGTTTGAAAACTTTTTCCG
CGGTAGCAGCGTCAACAGCTTCGGTGGTGGTTTCACCTTTCAGGGTTTTACCGTTCAGGATAAGCTTGTA
CTCTTCGGTCCGAGATCCTCCTCCCGTACGTCAAGTGCGATGATTCCATTCCATATGTTGAGTGAGGAAT
TTCTGACTTGAGAAGGCCAAAGAGCACAAAAGACAAGGATGAATTTCTGTCCTTAGTTCTCTTCCTGCTG
TGAATCCTTTCTTCATCTTGCTTCCCCACTTAATGCCCAGTTCCTGGCCGTACTCATCCCCATACCAGAC
CAGAAGCTCACAACCTGGTCTGATAACCCGGCAGGTTCGATAGAAGATTTTCCTGTGATATTGAAAGGCT
ACCAGGTTCTGCTCTTCATCATCCCGGGCACAGTTCACATACCTCATCCAGTTGGCTTGGGACTCGTCCT
GTCCATCCACATACTCATAGCAGTTTCTTCCCTTGGTAATCAGCCAGGAGTAACCACTGTTGGCTGCCTC
TTCATCCTCTGTGATCTGACCCTCATAGGGGCCAAAGTGCAGACCGACTGGTAGATCAGATGCTTCATTC
CATACTCCAAGTCCAGCTTCAGGGATGCCCGATGGACTAATTCTTAGCCCAGGGGGCAGACTGAGGACTG
AGTGGTTGGGATGCCCCCTGTCCACCATACTGTCTTTTACAAATAAAGGAGGCCCATGGTTGGGACAACT
GTCGATGAAGAAATTCTGGCACTTCTCACAATAGAGATAGTCATCATCCTGAGGCTCGCTGACCTCCTCA
TAGGCAAGGCCCTTTCTCTCTCGCAGCCTGTACATTTTCACTTCAACGTTCTTTTTCCTAAGTTTCAGTT
TTTTCCCAGAGTGCTGTCCAGAGGTATTTCCTTCTTCAAGGGAGGACACTGGTTTCTGGACGTGTTCTGA
GCCACTTGTATTCAGCAAATTTTCTATTCCAGACCCTTCCTTCACATTAGATTCACCACTAAATGGCATT
CTAGATGATTCCTTCTGCTGTTTACTGTGCTTCACCCGGAAAGGCACCCCGGATCCGCCACCGCCCACTT
TCCGCTTTTTCTTAGGAGCTTCCACCTTGCGTTTTTTCTTGGGAGCGCCGCTGCCCAGGCTGGCATAATC
GGGCACGTCATAGGGATACGTACGACCGGTCCGACCTCCACCTTTGTAGAGCTCATCCATGCCATGTGTA
ATCCCAGCAGCAGTTACAAACTCAAGAAGGACCATGTGGTCACGCTTTTCGTTGGGATCTTTCGAAAGGA
CAGATTGTGTCGACAGGTAATGGTTGTCTGGTAAAAGGACAGGGCCATCGCCAATTGGAGTATTTTGTTG
ATAATGGTCTGCTAGTTGAACGGAACCATCTTCAACGTTGTGGCGAATTTTGAAGTTAGCTTTGATTCCA
TTCTTTTGTTTGTCTGCCGTGATGTATACATTGTGTGAGTTAAAGTTGTACTCGAGTTTGTGTCCAAGAA
TGTTTCCATCTTCTTTAAAATCAATACCCTTTAACTCGATACGATTAACAAGGGTATCACCTTCAAACTT
GACTTCAGCACGCGTCTTGTAGGTCCCGTCATCTTTGAAAGATATAGTGCGTTCCTGTACATAACCTTCG
GGCATGGCACTCTTGAAAAAGTCATGCCGTTTCATGTGATCCGGATAACGGGAAAAGCATTGAACACCAT
AGGTCAGAGTAGTGACAAGTGTTGGCCACGGAACAGGTAGTTTTCCAGTAGTGCAAATAAA
